Addgene plasmid #235132: pSIn-H3K9ac Y97F BS
Purpose: Mutant (negative control) Y97F biosensor for pSin-H3K9ac Full
Depositing lab: Qin Peng. Depositing organization: Shenzhen Bay Laboratory. Publication: Engineering FRET biosensor for H3K9 acetylation imaging in single living cells. Li S, Sun C, Harrison RES, Cheng L, Gao L, Liu L, Wang Y, Peng Q. Med-X. 2024; 2, 26. doi: 10.1007/s44258-024-00032-4.
Backbone
  Vector backbone: pSin
  Vector type: Mammalian Expression, Lentiviral
Growth in bacteria
  Bacterial resistance: Ampicillin, 100 μg/mL
  Growth temperature: 37°C
  Growth strain: NEB Stable
  Copy number: Unknown
Gene/Insert
  Gene/Insert name: BD1Y97F-Ypet-34mer-ECFP-H3
  Species: H. sapiens (human)
  Mutation: BD1Y97F
  Cloning method: Gibson Cloning
Terms and licenses: Academic/Nonprofit Terms; Industry Terms: Not Available to Industry
How to cite: pSIn-H3K9ac Y97F BS was a gift from Qin Peng (Addgene plasmid # 235132 ; http://n2t.net/addgene:235132 ; RRID:Addgene_235132)
