[The description below was written by a language model from this plasmid's Addgene catalogue record and pLannotate feature annotations shown in this document.]
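Description:
pSIn-H3K9ac Y97F BS is a 9.8 kb lentiviral mammalian expression plasmid built on the pSin backbone. It carries the mutant, negative-control version of a FRET biosensor for histone H3 lysine 9 acetylation. In bacteria it is maintained through a high-copy ColE1/pUC-type origin and selected with ampicillin via the β-lactamase gene. The lentiviral transfer region has the usual HIV-1 elements: a truncated 5' LTR, the Ψ packaging signal with an adjoining gag fragment, the Rev response element for Rev-dependent nuclear export of the genomic RNA, the cPPT/CTS, and a ΔU3 self-inactivating 3' LTR that silences LTR promoter activity after integration. A bGH polyadenylation signal follows the 3' LTR. Short annotated fragments of nef, rev and SV40 sequences appear to be backbone remnants rather than functional genes.

The payload is driven by the constitutive human EF-1α promoter and encodes a single fusion protein, listed as BD1Y97F-YPet-34mer-ECFP-H3. A bromodomain (BD1, matched by the annotation to human BRD3, an acetyl-lysine reader) is fused to the yellow acceptor YPet, then a 34-residue linker, the cyan donor ECFP, and histone H3. In sensors of this design, the bromodomain binding to the acetylated H3 tail changes the donor–acceptor geometry and so the FRET signal. The record does not explain the Y97F substitution beyond its control role; presumably it disrupts acetyl-lysine recognition so the sensor no longer responds. Downstream, an EMCV IRES links puromycin N-acetyltransferase to the same transcript, so transduced or transfected cells can be selected with puromycin. The construct is used alongside the wild-type sensor in live single-cell imaging to confirm that signals are specific.
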