Features (pLannotate 1.2.2; 23 found; start..end, strand, type, name):
    116..445     +  CDS            nef (fragment): NEF_HV1BR - Experimental evidence at protein level: Swiss-Prot protein existence level 1. Extracellular Nef protein targets CD4(+) T-lymphocytes for apoptosis by interacting with CXCR4 surface receptors (PubMed:14990729). From Human immunodeficiency virus type 1 group M subtype B (isolate BRU/LAI) (HIV-1).
    493..750     +  LTR            5' LTR (truncated): truncated 5' long terminal repeat (LTR) from HIV-1
    797..922     +  misc_feature   HIV-1 Ψ: packaging signal of human immunodeficiency virus type 1
    906..1269    +  CDS            HIV-1 gag (fragment): gag protein from human immunodeficiency virus 1; gag
   1415..1648    +  misc_feature   RRE: The Rev response element (RRE) of HIV-1 allows for Rev-dependent mRNA export from the nucleus to the cytoplasm.
   2025..2125    +  CDS            Rev (fragment): human immunodeficiency virus 1 (HIV-1) Rev protein; rev; enhances nuclear export of unspliced and incompletely spliced viral mRNAs
   2164..2281    +  misc_feature   cPPT/CTS: central polypurine tract and central termination sequence of HIV-1
   2337..2403    +  CDS            small t antigen (fragment): SV40 (simian virus 40) small t antigen
   2410..3588    +  promoter       EF-1α promoter: strong constitutive promoter for human elongation factor EF-1α
   3620..3973    +  CDS            BRD3 (fragment): BRD3_HUMAN - Also known as KIAA0043, RING3L. Experimental evidence at protein level: Swiss-Prot protein existence level 1. Chromatin reader that recognizes and binds hyperacetylated chromatin and plays a role in the regulation of transcription, probably by chromatin remodeling and interaction with transcription factors (PubMed:18406326, PubMed:27105114). Regulates transcription by promoting the binding of the transcription factor GATA1 to its targets (By similarity). From Homo sapiens (Human).
   3980..4672    +  CDS            YPet: YPet is a basic (constitutively fluorescent) yellow fluorescent protein published in 2005, derived from Aequorea victoria. It has moderate acid sensitivity.
   4766..5443    +  CDS            Enhanced Cyan-Emitting GFP: Enhanced Cyan-Emitting GFP is a basic (constitutively fluorescent) cyan fluorescent protein published in 2002, derived from Aequorea victoria.
   5444..5848    +  CDS            H32_BOVIN (sequence withheld): Experimental evidence at protein level: Swiss-Prot protein existence level 1. Core component of nucleosome. Nucleosomes wrap and compact DNA into chromatin, limiting DNA accessibility to the cellular machineries which require DNA as a template. Histones thereby play a central role in transcription regulation, DNA repair, DNA replication and chromosomal stability. DNA accessibility is regulated via a complex set of post-translational modifications of histones, also called histone code, and nucleosome remodeling. From Bos taurus (Bovine).
   5855..5897    -  misc_feature   MCS (fragment): multiple cloning site
   6062..6524    +  misc_feature   IRES: internal ribosome entry site (IRES) of the encephalomyocarditis virus (EMCV)
   6557..7156    +  CDS            PuroR: puromycin N-acetyltransferase; pac from Streptomyces alboniger; confers resistance to puromycin
   7163..7357    +  CDS            nef (fragment): NEF_HV1Z2 - Experimental evidence at protein level: Swiss-Prot protein existence level 1. Extracellular Nef protein targets CD4(+) T-lymphocytes for apoptosis by interacting with CXCR4 surface receptors. From Human immunodeficiency virus type 1 group M subtype D (isolate Z2/CDC-Z34) (HIV-1).
   7359..7592    +  LTR            3' LTR (ΔU3): self-inactivating 3' long terminal repeat (LTR) from HIV-1
   7749..7973    +  polyA_signal   bGH poly(A) signal: bovine growth hormone polyadenylation signal
   7977..7998    +  promoter       SV40 promoter (fragment): SV40 enhancer and early promoter
   8069..8173    +  promoter       AmpR promoter: bla
   8174..9034    +  CDS            AmpR: β-lactamase; bla; confers resistance to ampicillin, carbenicillin, and related antibiotics
   9205..9793    +  rep_origin     ori: high-copy-number ColE1/pMB1/pBR322/pUC origin of replication
>Addgene plasmid #235132 | pSIn-H3K9ac Y97F BS | addgene full sequence | sequence record 483319 | Addgene NGS Result
CGGACCGCCACTGCCAATTACCTGTGGTTTCATTTACTCTAAACCTGTGATTCCTCTGAATTATTTTCAT
TTTAAAGAAATTGTATTTGTTAAATATGTACTACAAACTTAGTAGTTGGAAGGGCTAATTCACTCCCAAA
GAAGACAAGATATCCTTGATCTGTGGATCTACCACACACAAGGCTACTTCCCTGATTAGCAGAACTACAC
ACCAGGGCCAGGGGTCAGATATCCACTGACCTTTGGATGGTGCTACAAGCTAGTACCAGTTGAGCCAGAT
AAGGTAGAAGAGGCCAATAAAGGAGAGAACACCAGCTTGTTACACCCTGTGAGCCTGCATGGGATGGATG
ACCCGGAGAGAGAAGTGTTAGAGTGGAGGTTTGACAGCCGCCTAGCATTTCATCACGTGGCCCGAGAGCT
GCATCCGGAGTACTTCAAGAACTGCTGATATCGAGCTTGCTACAAGGGACTTTCCGCTGGGGACTTTCCA
GGGAGGCGTGGCCTGGGCGGGACTGGGGAGTGGCGAGCCCTCAGATCCTGCATATAAGCAGCTGCTTTTT
GCCTGTACTGGGTCTCTCTGGTTAGACCAGATCTGAGCCTGGGAGCTCTCTGGCTAACTAGGGAACCCAC
TGCTTAAGCCTCAATAAAGCTTGCCTTGAGTGCTTCAAGTAGTGTGTGCCCGTCTGTTGTGTGACTCTGG
TAACTAGAGATCCCTCAGACCCTTTTAGTCAGTGTGGAAAATCTCTAGCAGTGGCGCCCGAACAGGGACT
TGAAAGCGAAAGGGAAACCAGAGGAGCTCTCTCGACGCAGGACTCGGCTTGCTGAAGCGCGCACGGCAAG
AGGCGAGGGGCGGCGACTGGTGAGTACGCCAAAAATTTTGACTAGCGGAGGCTAGAAGGAGAGAGATGGG
TGCGAGAGCGTCAGTATTAAGCGGGGGAGAATTAGATCGCGATGGGAAAAAATTCGGTTAAGGCCAGGGG
GAAAGAAAAAATATAAATTAAAACATATAGTATGGGCAAGCAGGGAGCTAGAACGATTCGCAGTTAATCC
TGGCCTGTTAGAAACATCAGAAGGCTGTAGACAAATACTGGGACAGCTACAACCATCCCTTCAGACAGGA
TCAGAAGAACTTAGATCATTATATAATACAGTAGCAACCCTCTATTGTGTGCATCAAAGGATAGAGATAA
AAGACACCAAGGAAGCTTTAGACAAGATAGAGGAAGAGCAAAACAAAAGTAAGACCACCGCACAGCAAGC
GGCCGCTGATCTTCAGACCTGGAGGAGGAGATATGAGGGACAATTGGAGAAGTGAATTATATAAATATAA
AGTAGTAAAAATTGAACCATTAGGAGTAGCACCCACCAAGGCAAAGAGAAGAGTGGTGCAGAGAGAAAAA
AGAGCAGTGGGAATAGGAGCTTTGTTCCTTGGGTTCTTGGGAGCAGCAGGAAGCACTATGGGCGCAGCGT
CAATGACGCTGACGGTACAGGCCAGACAATTATTGTCTGGTATAGTGCAGCAGCAGAACAATTTGCTGAG
GGCTATTGAGGCGCAACAGCATCTGTTGCAACTCACAGTCTGGGGCATCAAGCAGCTCCAGGCAAGAATC
CTGGCTGTGGAAAGATACCTAAAGGATCAACAGCTCCTGGGGATTTGGGGTTGCTCTGGAAAACTCATTT
GCACCACTGCTGTGCCTTGGAATGCTAGTTGGAGTAATAAATCTCTGGAACAGATTTGGAATCACACGAC
CTGGATGGAGTGGGACAGAGAAATTAACAATTACACAAGCTTAATACACTCCTTAATTGAAGAATCGCAA
AACCAGCAAGAAAAGAATGAACAAGAATTATTGGAATTAGATAAATGGGCAAGTTTGTGGAATTGGTTTA
ACATAACAAATTGGCTGTGGTATATAAAATTATTCATAATGATAGTAGGAGGCTTGGTAGGTTTAAGAAT
AGTTTTTGCTGTACTTTCTATAGTGAATAGAGTTAGGCAGGGATATTCACCATTATCGTTTCAGACCCAC
CTCCCAACCCCGAGGGGACCCGACAGGCCCGAAGGAATAGAAGAAGAAGGTGGAGAGAGAGACAGAGACA
GATCCATTCGATTAGTGAACGGATCTCGACGGTATCGCCACAAATGGCAGTATTCATCCACAATTTTAAA
AGAAAGGGGGGGATTGGGGGGTACAGTGCAGGGGAAAGAATAGTAGACATAATAGCAACAGACATACAAA
CTAAAGAATTACAAAAACAAATTACAAAAATTCAAAATTTTCGGGTTTATTACAGGGACAGCAGAGATCC
ACTTTGGATCGATAAGCTTTGCAAAGATGGATAAAGTTTTAAACAGAGAGGAATCTTTGCAGCTAATGGA
CCTTCTAGGTCTTGAAAGGAGTGGGAATTGGCTCCGGTGCCCGTCAGTGGGCAGAGCGCACATCGCCCAC
AGTCCCCGAGAAGTTGGGGGGAGGGGTCGGCAATTGAACCGGTGCCTAGAGAAGGTGGCGCGGGGTAAAC
TGGGAAAGTGATGTCGTGTACTGGCTCCGCCTTTTTCCCGAGGGTGGGGGAGAACCGTATATAAGTGCAG
TAGTCGCCGTGAACGTTCTTTTTCGCAACGGGTTTGCCGCCAGAACACAGGTAAGTGCCGTGTGTGGTTC
CCGCGGGCCTGGCCTCTTTACGGGTTATGGCCCTTGCGTGCCTTGAATTACTTCCACCTGGCTGCAGTAC
GTGATTCTTGATCCCGAGCTTCGGGTTGGAAGTGGGTGGGAGAGTTCGAGGCCTTGCGCTTAAGGAGCCC
CTTCGCCTCGTGCTTGAGTTGAGGCCTGGCCTGGGCGCTGGGGCCGCCGCGTGCGAATCTGGTGGCACCT
TCGCGCCTGTCTCGCTGCTTTCGATAAGTCTCTAGCCATTTAAAATTTTTGATGACCTGCTGCGACGCTT
TTTTTCTGGCAAGATAGTCTTGTAAATGCGGGCCAAGATCTGCACACTGGTATTTCGGTTTTTGGGGCCG
CGGGCGGCGACGGGGCCCGTGCGTCCCAGCGCACATGTTCGGCGAGGCGGGGCCTGCGAGCGCGGCCACC
GAGAATCGGACGGGGGTAGTCTCAAGCTGGCCGGCCTGCTCTGGTGCCTGGCCTCGCGCCGCCGTGTATC
GCCCCGCCCTGGGCGGCAAGGCTGGCCCGGTCGGCACCAGTTGCGTGAGCGGAAAGATGGCCGCTTCCCG
GCCCTGCTGCAGGGAGCTCAAAATGGAGGACGCGGCGCTCGGGAGAGCGGGCGGGTGAGTCACCCACACA
AAGGAAAAGGGCCTTTCCGTCCTCAGCCGTCGCTTCATGTGACTCCACGGAGTACCGGGCGCCGTCCAGG
CACCTCGATTAGTTCTCGAGCTTTTGGAGTACGTCGTCTTTAGGTTGGGGGGAGGGGTTTTATGCGATGG
AGTTTCCCCACACTGAGTGGGTGGAGACTGAAGTTAGGCCAGCTTGGCACTTGATGTAATTCTCCTTGGA
ATTTGCCCTTTTTGAGTTTGGATCTTGGTTCATTCTCAAGCCTCAGACAGTGGTTCAAAGTTTTTTTCTT
CCATTTCAGGTGTCGTGAGGAATTGATCCTTCGAACTAGTGCCACCATGTCCAACCCTAACAAGCCCAAG
AGGCAGACCAACCAACTGCAATACCTGCTCAGAGTGGTGCTCAAGACACTATGGAAACACCAGTTTGCAT
GGCCTTTCCAGCAGCCTGTGGATGCCGTCAAGCTGAACCTCCCTGATTTCTATAAGATCATTAAAACGCC
TATGGATATGGGAACAATAAAGAAGCGCTTGGAAAACAACTATTACTGGAATGCTCAGGAATGTATCCAG
GACTTCAACACTATGTTTACAAATTGTTACATCTACAACAAGCCTGGAGATGACATAGTCTTAATGGCAG
AAGCTCTGGAAAAGCTCTTCTTGCAAAAAATAAATGAGCTACCCACAGAAGAAACCATGTCTAAAGGTGA
AGAATTATTCACTGGTGTTGTCCCAATTTTGGTTGAATTAGATGGTGATGTTAATGGTCACAAATTTTCT
GTCTCCGGTGAAGGTGAAGGTGATGCTACGTACGGTAAATTGACCTTAAAATTACTCTGTACTACTGGTA
AATTGCCAGTTCCATGGCCAACCTTAGTCACTACTTTAGGTTATGGTGTTCAATGTTTTGCTAGATACCC
AGATCATATGAAACAACATGACTTTTTCAAGTCTGCCATGCCAGAAGGTTATGTTCAAGAAAGAACTATT
TTTTTCAAAGATGACGGTAACTACAAGACCAGAGCTGAAGTCAAGTTTGAAGGTGATACCTTAGTTAATA
GAATCGAATTAAAAGGTATTGATTTTAAAGAAGATGGTAACATTTTAGGTCACAAATTGGAATACAACTA
TAACTCTCACAATGTTTACATCACTGCTGACAAACAAAAGAATGGTATCAAAGCTAACTTCAAAATTAGA
CACAACATTGAAGATGGTGGTGTTCAATTAGCTGACCATTATCAACAAAATACTCCAATTGGTGATGGTC
CAGTCTTGTTACCAGACAACCATTACTTATCCTATCAATCTGCCTTATTCAAAGATCCAAACGAAAAGAG
AGATCACATGGTCTTGTTAGAATTTTTGACTGCTGCTGGTTCAACTTCTGGCTCTGGGAAACCAGGAAGC
GGCGAAGGGTCCACCAAGGGAAGCACCAGTGGTTCAGGTAAGCCTGGTTCTGGTGAAGGTAGCACTAAAA
TGGTGAGCAAGGGCGAGGAGCTGTTCACCGGGGTGGTGCCCATCCTGGTCGAGCTGGACGGCGACGTAAA
CGGCCACAGGTTCAGCGTGTCCGGCGAGGGCGAGGGCGATGCCACCTACGGCAAGCTGACCCTGAAGTTC
ATCTGCACCACCGGCAAGCTGCCCGTGCCCTGGCCCACCCTCGTGACCACCCTGACCTGGGGCGTGCAGT
GCTTCAGCCGCTACCCCGACCACATGAAGCAGCACGACTTCTTCAAGTCCGCCATGCCCGAAGGCTACGT
CCAGGAGCGTACCATCTTCTTCAAGGACGACGGCAACTACAAGACCCGCGCCGAGGTGAAGTTCGAGGGC
GACACCCTGGTGAACCGCATCGAGCTGAAGGGCATCGACTTCAAGGAGGACGGCAACATCCTGGGGCACA
AGCTGGAGTACAACTACATCAGCCACAACGTCTATATCACCGCCGACAAGCAGAAGAACGGCATCAAGGC
CCACTTCAAGATCCGCCACAACATCGAGGACGGCAGCGTGCAGCTCGCCGACCACTACCAGCAGAACACC
CCCATCGGCGACGGCCCCGTGCTGCTGCCCGACAACCACTACCTGAGCACCCAGTCCGCCCTGAGCAAAG
ACCCCAACGAGAAGCGCGATCACATGGTCCTGCTGGAGTTCGTGACCGCCGCC
[405 nt withheld, positions 5444-5848]
TAGTAGGAATTCGAAGCTTGAGCTCGAGATCTGAGTCCGGTAGCGCTAGTTCGAAGGATCCGCATGCATC
TAGGGCGGCCAATTCCGCCCCTCTCCCCCCCCCCCCTCTCCCTCCCCCCCCCCTAACGTTACTGGCCGAA
GCCGCTTGGAATAAGGCCGGTGTGCGTTTGTCTATATGTTATTTTCCACCATATTGCCGTCTTTTGGCAA
TGTGAGGGCCCGGAAACCTGGCCCTGTCTTCTTGACGAGCATTCCTAGGGGTCTTTCCCCTCTCGCCAAA
GGAATGCAAGGTCTGTTGAATGTCGTGAAGGAAGCAGTTCCTCTGGAAGCTTCTTGAAGACAAACAACGT
CTGTAGCGACCCTTTGCAGGCAGCGGAACCCCCCACCTGGCGACAGGTGCCTCTGCGGCCAAAAGCCACG
TGTATAAGATACACCTGCAAAGGCGGCACAACCCCAGTGCCACGTTGTGAGTTGGATAGTTGTGGAAAGA
GTCAAATGGCTCTCCTCAAGCGTATTCAACAAGGGGCTGAAGGATGCCCAGAAGGTACCCCATTGTATGG
GATCTGATCTGGGGCCTCGGTGCACATGCTTTACATGTGTTTAGTCGAGGTTAAAAAAACGTCTAGGCCC
CCCGAACCACGGGGACGTGGTTTTCCTTTGAAAAACACGATGATAAGCTTGCCACAACCCACAAGGAGAC
GACCTTCCATGACCGAGTACAAGCCCACGGTGCGCCTCGCCACCCGCGACGACGTCCCCCGGGCCGTACG
CACCCTCGCCGCCGCGTTCGCCGACTACCCCGCCACGCGCCACACCGTCGACCCGGACCGCCACATCGAG
CGGGTCACCGAGCTGCAAGAACTCTTCCTCACGCGCGTCGGGCTCGACATCGGCAAGGTGTGGGTCGCGG
ACGACGGCGCCGCGGTGGCGGTCTGGACCACGCCGGAGAGCGTCGAAGCGGGGGCGGTGTTCGCCGAGAT
CGGCCCGCGCATGGCCGAGTTGAGCGGTTCCCGGCTGGCCGCGCAGCAACAGATGGAAGGCCTCCTGGCG
CCGCACCGGCCCAAGGAGCCCGCGTGGTTCCTGGCCACCGTCGGCGTCTCGCCCGACCACCAGGGCAAGG
GTCTGGGCAGCGCCGTCGTGCTCCCCGGAGTGGAGGCGGCCGAGCGCGCCGGGGTGCCCGCCTTCCTGGA
GACCTCCGCGCCCCGCAACCTCCCCTTCTACGAGCGGCTCGGCTTCACCGTCACCGCCGACGTCGAGGTG
CCCGAAGGACCGCGCACCTGGTGCATGACCCGCAAGCCCGGTGCCTGATAATAGGCGGCCGCTCGAGACC
TAGAAAAACATGGAGCAATCACAAGTAGCAATACAGCAGCTACCAATGCTGATTGTGCCTGGCTAGAAGC
ACAAGAGGAGGAGGAGGTGGGTTTTCCAGTCACACCTCAGGTACCTTTAAGACCAATGACTTACAAGGCA
GCTGTAGATCTTAGCCACTTTTTAAAAGAAAAGGGGGGACTGGAAGGGCTAATTCACTCCCAACGAAGAC
AAGATCTGCTTTTTGCTTGTACTGGGTCTCTCTGGTTAGACCAGATCTGAGCCTGGGAGCTCTCTGGCTA
ACTAGGGAACCCACTGCTTAAGCCTCAATAAAGCTTGCCTTGAGTGCTTCAAGTAGTGTGTGCCCGTCTG
TTGTGTGACTCTGGTAACTAGAGATCCCTCAGACCCTTTTAGTCAGTGTGGAAAATCTCTAGCAGTAGTA
GTTCATGTCATCTTATTATTCAGTATTTATAACTTGCAAAGAAATGAATATCAGAGAGTGAGAGGCCTTG
ACATTATAATAGATTTAGCAGGAATTGAACTAGGAGTGGAGCACACAGGCAAAGTTCTAGAGCTCGCTGA
TCAGCCTCGACTGTGCCTTCTAGTTGCCAGCCATCTGTTGTTTGCCCCTCCCCCGTGCCTTCCTTGACCC
TGGAAGGTGCCACTCCCACTGTCCTTTCCTAATAAAATGAGGAAATTGCATCGCATTGTCTGAGTAGGTG
TCATTCTATTCTGGGGGGTGGGGTGGGGCAGGACAGCAAGGGGGAGGATTGGGAAGACAATAGCAGGCAT
GCTGGGGATGCGGTGGGCTCTATGGCTTCTGAGGCGGAAAGAACCAGCTGGGGGCGCGCCCCTCGAGGCC
GCCATGGTCATAGCTGTTTGACGTCAGGTGGCACTTTTCGGGGAAATGTGCGCGGAACCCCTATTTGTTT
ATTTTTCTAAATACATTCAAATATGTATCCGCTCACGAGACAATAACCCTGATAAATGCTTCAATAATAT
TGAAAAAGGAAGAGTATGAGTATTCAACATTTCCGTGTCGCCCTTATTCCCTTTTTTGCGGCATTTTGCC
TTCCTGTTTTTGCTCACCCAGAAACGCTGGTGAAAGTAAAAGATGCTGAAGATCAGTTGGGTGCACGAGT
GGGTTACATCGAACTGGATCTCAACAGCGGTAAGATCCTTGAGAGTTTTCGCCCCGAAGAACGTTTTCCA
ATGATGAGCACTTTTAAAGTTCTGCTATGTGGCGCGGTATTATCCCGTATTGACGCCGGGCAAGAGCAAC
TCGGTCGCCGCATACACTATTCTCAGAATGACTTGGTTGAGTACTCACCAGTCACAGAAAAGCATCTTAC
GGATGGCATGACAGTAAGAGAATTATGCAGTGCTGCCATAACCATGAGTGATAACACTGCGGCCAACTTA
CTTCTGACAACGATCGGAGGACCGAAGGAGCTAACCGCTTTTTTGCACAACATGGGGGATCATGTAACTC
GCCTTGATCGTTGGGAACCGGAGCTGAATGAAGCCATACCAAACGACGAGCGTGACACCACGATGCCTGT
AGCAATGGCAACAACGTTGCGCAAACTATTAACTGGCGAACTACTTACTCTAGCTTCCCGGCAACAATTA
ATAGACTGGATGGAGGCGGATAAAGTTGCAGGACCACTTCTGCGCTCGGCCCTTCCGGCTGGCTGGTTTA
TTGCTGATAAATCTGGAGCCGGTGAGCGTGGGTCTCGCGGTATCATTGCAGCACTGGGGCCAGATGGTAA
GCCCTCCCGTATCGTAGTTATCTACACGACGGGGAGTCAGGCAACTATGGATGAACGAAATAGACAGATC
GCTGAGATAGGTGCCTCACTGATTAAGCATTGGTAACTGTCAGACCAAGTTTACTCATATATACTTTAGA
TTGATTTAAAACTTCATTTTTAATTTAAAAGGATCTAGGTGAAGATCCTTTTTGATAATCTCATGACCAA
AATCCCTTAACGTGAGTTTTCGTTCCACTGAGCGTCAGACCCCGTAGAAAAGATCAAAGGATCTTCTTGA
GATCCTTTTTTTCTGCGCGTAATCTGCTGCTTGCAAACAAAAAAACCACCGCTACCAGCGGTGGTTTGTT
TGCCGGATCAAGAGCTACCAACTCTTTTTCCGAAGGTAACTGGCTTCAGCAGAGCGCAGATACCAAATAC
TGTTCTTCTAGTGTAGCCGTAGTTAGGCCACCACTTCAAGAACTCTGTAGCACCGCCTACATACCTCGCT
CTGCTAATCCTGTTACCAGTGGCTGCTGCCAGTGGCGATAAGTCGTGTCTTACCGGGTTGGACTCAAGAC
GATAGTTACCGGATAAGGCGCAGCGGTCGGGCTGAACGGGGGGTTCGTGCACACAGCCCAGCTTGGAGCG
AACGACCTACACCGAACTGAGATACCTACAGCGTGAGCTATGAGAAAGCGCCACGCTTCCCGAAGGGAGA
AAGGCGGACAGGTATCCGGTAAGCGGCAGGGTCGGAACAGGAGAGCGCACGAGGGAGCTTCCAGGGGGAA
ACGCCTGGTATCTTTATAGTCCTGTCGGGTTTCGCCACCTCTGACTTGAGCGTCGATTTTTGTGATGCTC
GTCAGGGGGGCGGAGCCTATGGAAAAACGCCAGCAACGCGGCCTTTTTACGGTTCTGGCCTTTTGCA
